Addgene plasmid #145886: pAc5.1B-lambdaN-HA-DmLSm1_A
Purpose: Insect Expression of Dm-Lsm1
Depositing lab: Elisa Izaurralde. Depositing organization: Max Planck Institute for Developmental Biology. Publication: A divergent Sm fold in EDC3 proteins mediates DCP1 binding and P-body targeting. Tritschler F, Eulalio A, Truffault V, Hartmann MD, Helms S, Schmidt S, Coles M, Izaurralde E, Weichenrieder O. Mol Cell Biol. 2007 Dec . 27(24):8600-11. 10.1128/MCB.01506-07 PubMed 17923697.
Backbone
  Vector backbone: Unknown
  Vector type: Insect Expression
Growth in bacteria
  Bacterial resistance: Ampicillin, 100 μg/mL
  Growth temperature: 37°C
  Growth strain: DH5alpha
  Copy number: Low Copy
Gene/Insert
  Gene/Insert name: Dm-Lsm1
  Species: D. melanogaster (fly)
  Mutation: Two silent mutation compared to the sequence given by NCBI: NM_137715.3
  Cloning method: Unknown
Terms and licenses: Academic/Nonprofit Terms; Industry Terms: Not Available to Industry
Depositor comments: Plasmids from this collection were made available to the research community and donated after the lab closed. Please note that the sequence provided by the depositing laboratory may be theoretical/predicted or based on Sanger sequencing results. There may be discrepancies between sequencing results obtained by Addgene and the depositor sequence. If an Addgene verified sequence is not available, please contact before placing your order to request that our lab fully sequence the plasmid.
How to cite: pAc5.1B-lambdaN-HA-DmLSm1_A was a gift from Elisa Izaurralde (Addgene plasmid # 145886 ; http://n2t.net/addgene:145886 ; RRID:Addgene_145886)
