[The description below was written by a language model from this plasmid's Addgene catalogue record and pLannotate feature annotations shown in this document.]
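Description:
pAc5.1B-lambdaN-HA-DmLSm1_A is an insect-cell expression plasmid of about 5.9 kb that produces Drosophila melanogaster LSm1 as an N-terminally tagged fusion protein. The catalogue lists the backbone as unknown, although the name and the annotated parts point to a pAc5.1-type vector. In bacteria it is maintained through a ColE1/pUC-family origin and selected with ampicillin via the bla gene and its own promoter. The origin is annotated as a high-copy type, whereas the catalogue entry records the plasmid as low copy. Short fragments annotated as SV40 large T antigen and a tetracycline resistance gene appear to be non-functional backbone remnants.

Expression is driven by the Drosophila actin 5C promoter, a strong constitutive promoter widely used in fly cell lines. Downstream lies a short fragment of the bacteriophage lambda N protein, followed by a 27 nt stretch matching the HA epitope (consistent with a single HA copy despite the 3xHA label) and then the LSm1 coding sequence. The annotation tool matched the insert to human LSM1 by homology, but the record states it is the fly gene, carrying two silent changes relative to the NCBI reference. A V5 epitope sequence from the vector sits downstream of the insert; the record does not say whether it is in frame and translated. An SV40 polyadenylation signal follows, annotated on the reverse strand.

The lambda N peptide binds boxB RNA hairpins, so fusions like this are typically used in tethering assays that recruit a protein to a boxB-containing reporter mRNA to test its effect on translation or decay, with HA allowing detection. The record itself states only insect expression of LSm1, from work on P-body components and mRNA decapping factors.
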