Features (pLannotate 1.2.2; 11 found; start..end, strand, type, name):
     56..2568    +  promoter       Ac5 promoter: Drosophila melanogaster actin 5C promoter
   2588..2653    +  CDS            N (fragment): REGN_LAMBD - Experimental evidence at protein level: Swiss-Prot protein existence level 1. Plays a role as a transcriptional antitermination factor that allows the virus to initiate its lytic phase. Activates expression of the delayed viral early genes by modifying host RNA polymerase (RNAP) into a form that is resistant to termination signals. This antitermination function requires the host NusA protein which serves to stabilize the interaction between antitermination protein N and host RNA polymerase. From Escherichia phage lambda (Bacteriophage lambda).
   2678..2704    +  CDS            3xHA (fragment): three tandem HA epitope tags
   2732..3103    +  CDS            LSM1 (fragment): LSM1_HUMAN - Also known as CASM. Experimental evidence at protein level: Swiss-Prot protein existence level 1. Plays a role in the degradation of histone mRNAs, the only eukaryotic mRNAs that are not polyadenylated (PubMed:18172165). Probably also part of an LSm subunits-containing complex involved in the general process of mRNA degradation (By similarity). From Homo sapiens (Human).
   3173..3214    +  CDS            V5 tag: epitope tag from simian virus 5
   3314..3448    -  polyA_signal   SV40 poly(A) signal: SV40 polyadenylation signal
   3471..3555    -  CDS            large T antigen (fragment): large T antigen from SV40 (simian virus 40)
   3556..4026    +  CDS            TcR (fragment): tetracycline efflux protein; tet; confers resistance to tetracycline
   4070..4658    -  rep_origin     ori: high-copy-number ColE1/pMB1/pBR322/pUC origin of replication
   4829..5689    -  CDS            AmpR: β-lactamase; bla; confers resistance to ampicillin, carbenicillin, and related antibiotics
   5690..5794    -  promoter       AmpR promoter: bla
>Addgene plasmid #145886 | pAc5.1B-lambdaN-HA-DmLSm1_A | depositor full sequence | sequence record 288331 | Full Sequence
CTTCAAGGAATTAATTCTATATTCTAAAAACACAAATGATACTTCTAAAAAAAATCATGAATGGCATCAA
CTCTGAATCAAATCTTTGCAGATGCACCTACTTCTCATTTCCACTGTCACATCATTTTTCCAGATCTCGC
TGCCTGTTATGTGGCCCACAAACCAAGACACGTTTTATGGCCATTAAAGCTGGCTGATCGTCGCCAAACA
CCAAATACATATCAATATGTACATTCGAGAAAGAAGCGATCAAAGAAGCGTCTTCGGGCGAGTAGGAGAA
TGCGGAGGAGAAGGAGAACGAGCTGATCTAGTATCTCTCCACAATCCAATGCCAACTGACCAACTGGCCA
TATTCGGAGCAATTTGAAGCCAATTTCCATCGCCTGGCGATCGCTCCATTCTTGGCTATATGTTTTTCAC
CGTTCCCGGGGCCATTTTCAAAGACTCGTCGGTAAGATAAGATTGTGTCACTCGCTGTCTCTCTTCATTT
GTCGAAGAATGCTGAGGAATTTCGCGATGACGTCGGCGAGTATTTTGAAGAATGAGAATAATTTGTATTT
ATACGAAAATCAGTTAGTGGAATTTTCTACAAAAACATGTTATCTATAGATAATTTTGTTGCAAAATATG
TTGACTATGACAAAGATTGTATGTATATACCTTTAATGTATTCTCATTTTCTTATGTATTTATAATGGCA
ATGATGATACTGATGATATTTTAAGATGATGCCAGACCACAGGCTGATTTCTGCGTCTTTTGCCGAACGC
AGTGCATGTGCGGTTGTTGTTTTTTGGAATAGTTTCAATTTTCGGACTGTCCGCTTTGATTTCAGTTTCT
TGGCTTATTCAAAAAGCAAAGTAAAGCCAAAAAAGCGAGATGGCAATACCAAATGCGGCAAAACGGTAGT
GGAAGGAAAGGGGTGCGGGGCAGCGGAAGGAAGGGTGGGGCGGGGCGTGGCGGGGTCTGTGGCTGGGCGC
GACGTCACCGACGTTGGAGCCACTCCTTTGACCATGTGTGCGTGTGTGTATTATTCGTGTCTCGCCACTC
GCCGGTTGTTTTTTTCTTTTTATCTCGCTCTCTCTAGCGCCATCTCGTACGCATGCTCAACGCACCGCAT
GTTGCCGTGTCCTTTATGCGTCATTTTGGCTCGAAATAGGCAATTATTTAAACAAAGATTAGTCAACGAA
AACGCTAAAATAAATAAGTCTACAATATGGTTACTTATTGCCATGTGTGTGCAGCCAACGATAGCAACAA
AAGCAACAACACAGTGGCTTTCCCTCTTTCACTTTTTGTTTGCAAGCGCGTGCGAGCAAGACGGCACGAC
CGGCAAACGCAATTACGCTGACAAAGAGCAGACGAAGTTTTGGCCGAAAAACATCAAGGCGCCTGATACG
AATGCATTTGCAATAACAATTGCGATATTTAATATTGTTTATGAAGCTGTTTGACTTCAAAACACACAAA
AAAAAAAATAAAACAAATTATTTGAAAGAGAATTAGGAATCGGACAGCTTATCGTTACGGGCTAACAGCA
CACCGAGACGAAATAGCTTACCTGACGTCACAGCCTCTGGAAGAACTGCCGCCAAGCAGAGAGAGAGAGA
AAAAGAGGGAGAGCAGCTTAGACCGCATGTGCTTGTGTGTGAGGCGTCTCTCTCTTCGTCTCCTGTTTGC
GCAAACGCATAGACTGCACTGAGAAAATCGATTACCTATTTTTTATGAATGAATATTTGCACTATTACTA
TTCAAAACTATTAAGATAGCAATCACATTCAATAGCCAAATACTATACCACCTGAGCGATGCAACGAAAT
GATCAATTTGAGCAAAAATGCTGCATATTTAGGACGGCATCATTATAGAAATGCTTCTTGCTGTGTACTT
TTCTCTCGTCTGGCAGCTGTTTCGCCGTTATTGTTAAAACCGGCTTAAGTTAGGTGTGTTTTCTACGACT
AGTGATGCCCCTACTAGAAGATGTGTGTTGCACAAATGTCCCTGAATAACCAATTTGAAGTGCAGATAGC
AGTAAACGTAAGCTAATATGAATATTATTTAACTGTAATGTTTTAATATCGCTGGACATTACTAATAAAC
CCACTATAAACACATGTACATATGTATGTTTTGGCATACAATGAGTAGTTGGGGAAAAAATGTGTAAAAG
CACCGTGACCATCACAGCATAAAGATAACCAGCTGAAGTATCGAATATGAGTAACCCCCAAATTGAATCA
CATGCCGCAACTGATAGGACCCATGGAAGTACACTCTTCATGGCGATATACAAGACACACACAAGCACGA
ACACCCAGTTGCGGAGGAAATTCTCCGTAAATGAAAACCCAATCGGCGAACAATTCATACCCATATATGG
TAAAAGTTTTGAACGCGACTTGAGAGCGGAGAGCATTGCGGCTGATAAGGTTTTAGCGCTAAGCGGGCTT
TATAAAACGGGCTGCGGGACCAGTTTTCATATCACTACCGTTTGAGTTCTTGTGCTGTGTGGATACTCCT
CCCGACACAAAGCCGCTCCATCAGCCAGCAGTCGTCTAATCCAGAGACCCCGGATCGGGGTACCAACATG
GACGCACAAACACGACGACGTGAGCGTCGCGCTGAGAAACAAGCTCAATGGAAAGCTGCAAACGGTGGAT
CTCCTCCACATATGGCTTACCCATACGATGTTCCAGATTACGCTCCTCCAAGCTTGAATTCTATGGACGA
CTTAAATCCGCTGGCGGGCACGGCTCACCTCCTGGAAGAGGTTGACAAGAAACTGATGGTACTTTTGAGA
GACGGACGGACTCTGATTGGATACCTGCGGTCCGTGGACCAGTTCGCCAACCTGGTGCTGCAACGCACCA
TCGAGCGGATACATGTGGGCAACGAATACGGCGACATTCCTCGTGGAGTCTTCATCATTCGCGGCGAGAA
TGTGGTGCTACTGGGCGAAATAGACCGTGAAAAGGAGCAGAAACTGCCACTCAAAGAGATATCCGTCGAT
GAAATCCTGGACGCCCAGCGTAGGGAACAGGAGCAGCGGCAGGAGAAACACCGCCTAGTATCCAAGGCAC
TAAAGGAACGAGGCCTGGCCGTAGATGCCAACATAATCAACGAGGACTTCTGCTAAGGCGGCCGCTCGAG
TCTAGAGGGCCCGCGGTTCGAAGGTAAGCCTATCCCTAACCCTCTCCTCGGTCTCGATTCTACGCGTACC
GGTCATCATCACCATCACCATTGAGTTTAAACCCGCTGATCAGCCTCGACTGTGCCTTCTAAGGCCTGAG
CTCGCTGATCAGCCTCGATCGAGGATCCAGACATGATAAGATACATTGATGAGTTTGGACAAACCACAAC
TAGAATGCAGTGAAAAAAATGCTTTATTTGTGAAATTTGTGATGCTATTGCTTTATTTGTAACCATTATA
AGCTGCAATAAACAAGTTAACAACAACAATTGCATTCATTTTATGTTTCAGGTTCAGGGGGAGGTGTGGG
AGGTTTTTTAAAGCAAGTAAAACCTCTACAAATGTGGTATGGCTGATTATGATCAGTCGACCGATGCCCT
TGAGAGCCTTCAACCCAGTCAGCTCCTTCCGGTGGGCGCGGGGCATGACTATCGTCGCCGCACTTATGAC
TGTCTTCTTTATCATGCAACTCGTAGGACAGGTGCCGGCAGCGCTCTGGGTCATTTTCGGCGAGGACCGC
TTTCGCTGGAGCGCGACGATGATCGGCCTGTCGCTTGCGGTATTCGGAATCTTGCACGCCCTCGCTCAAG
CCTTCGTCACTGGTCCCGCCACCAAACGTTTCGGCGAGAAGCAGGCCATTATCGCCGGCATGGCGGCCGA
CGCGCTGGGCTACGTCTTGCTGGCGTTCGCGACGCGAGGCTGGATGGCCTTCCCCATTATGATTCTTCTC
GCTTCCGGCGGCATCGGGATGCCCGCGTTGCAGGCCATGCTGTCCAGGCAGGTAGATGACGACCATCAGG
GACAGCTTCAAGGATCGCTCGCGGCTCTTACCAGCCAGCAAAAGGCCAGGAACCGTAAAAAGGCCGCGTT
GCTGGCGTTTTTCCATAGGCTCCGCCCCCCTGACGAGCATCACAAAAATCGACGCTCAAGTCAGAGGTGG
CGAAACCCGACAGGACTATAAAGATACCAGGCGTTTCCCCCTGGAAGCTCCCTCGTGCGCTCTCCTGTTC
CGACCCTGCCGCTTACCGGATACCTGTCCGCCTTTCTCCCTTCGGGAAGCGTGGCGCTTTCTCAATGCTC
ACGCTGTAGGTATCTCAGTTCGGTGTAGGTCGTTCGCTCCAAGCTGGGCTGTGTGCACGAACCCCCCGTT
CAGCCCGACCGCTGCGCCTTATCCGGTAACTATCGTCTTGAGTCCAACCCGGTAAGACACGACTTATCGC
CACTGGCAGCAGCCACTGGTAACAGGATTAGCAGAGCGAGGTATGTAGGCGGTGCTACAGAGTTCTTGAA
GTGGTGGCCTAACTACGGCTACACTAGAAGGACAGTATTTGGTATCTGCGCTCTGCTGAAGCCAGTTACC
TTCGGAAAAAGAGTTGGTAGCTCTTGATCCGGCAAACAAACCACCGCTGGTAGCGGTGGTTTTTTTGTTT
GCAAGCAGCAGATTACGCGCAGAAAAAAAGGATCTCAAGAAGATCCTTTGATCTTTTCTACGGGGTCTGA
CGCTCAGTGGAACGAAAACTCACGTTAAGGGATTTTGGTCATGAGATTATCAAAAAGGATCTTCACCTAG
ATCCTTTTAAATTAAAAATGAAGTTTTAAATCAATCTAAAGTATATATGAGTAAACTTGGTCTGACAGTT
ACCAATGCTTAATCAGTGAGGCACCTATCTCAGCGATCTGTCTATTTCGTTCATCCATAGTTGCCTGACT
CCCCGTCGTGTAGATAACTACGATACGGGAGGGCTTACCATCTGGCCCCAGTGCTGCAATGATACCGCGA
GACCCACGCTCACCGGCTCCAGATTTATCAGCAATAAACCAGCCAGCCGGAAGGGCCGAGCGCAGAAGTG
GTCCTGCAACTTTATCCGCCTCCATCCAGTCTATTAATTGTTGCCGGGAAGCTAGAGTAAGTAGTTCGCC
AGTTAATAGTTTGCGCAACGTTGTTGCCATTGCTGCAGGCATCGTGGTGTCACGCTCGTCGTTTGGTATG
GCTTCATTCAGCTCCGGTTCCCAACGATCAAGGCGAGTTACATGATCCCCCATGTTGTGCAAAAAAGCGG
TTAGCTCCTTCGGTCCTCCGATCGTTGTCAGAAGTAAGTTGGCCGCAGTGTTATCACTCATGGTTATGGC
AGCACTGCATAATTCTCTTACTGTCATGCCATCCGTAAGATGCTTTTCTGTGACTGGTGAGTACTCAACC
AAGTCATTCTGAGAATAGTGTATGCGGCGACCGAGTTGCTCTTGCCCGGCGTCAACACGGGATAATACCG
CGCCACATAGCAGAACTTTAAAAGTGCTCATCATTGGAAAACGTTCTTCGGGGCGAAAACTCTCAAGGAT
CTTACCGCTGTTGAGATCCAGTTCGATGTAACCCACTCGTGCACCCAACTGATCTTCAGCATCTTTTACT
TTCACCAGCGTTTCTGGGTGAGCAAAAACAGGAAGGCAAAATGCCGCAAAAAAGGGAATAAGGGCGACAC
GGAAATGTTGAATACTCATACTCTTCCTTTTTCAATATTATTGAAGCATTTATCAGGGTTATTGTCTCAT
GAGCGGATACATATTTGAATGTATTTAGAAAAATAAACAAATAGGGGTTCCGCGCACATTTCCCCGAAAA
GTGCCACCTGACGTCTAAGAAACCATTATTATCATGACATTAACCTATAAAAATAGGCGTATCACGAGGC
CCTTTCGT
